Addgene plasmid #133862: Cyto_K20
Purpose: Expression of cytoplasmic Ribosome stalling reporter
Depositing lab: Yihong Ye. Depositing organization: National Institute of Diabetes & Digestive & Kidney Diseases (NIDDK). Publication: UFMylation of RPL26 links translocation-associated quality control to endoplasmic reticulum protein homeostasis. Wang L, Xu Y, Rogers H, Saidi L, Noguchi CT, Li H, Yewdell JW, Guydosh NR, Ye Y. Cell Res. 2020 Jan;30(1):5-20. doi: 10.1038/s41422-019-0236-6. Epub 2019 Oct 8. PubMed 31595041.
Backbone
  Vector backbone: pEGFP-N1
  Vector type: Mammalian Expression
Growth in bacteria
  Bacterial resistance: Kanamycin, 50 μg/mL
  Growth temperature: 37°C
  Growth strain: DH5alpha
  Copy number: High Copy
Gene/Insert
  Gene/Insert name: Cyto_K20
  Insert size (bp): 2052
  Promoter: CMV
  Tag / fusion protein: EGFP (N terminal on insert); RFP (C terminal on insert)
  Cloning method: Restriction Enzyme; 5′ cloning site AgeI (unknown if destroyed); 3′ cloning site XbaI (unknown if destroyed)
  Sequencing primers: 5′ CMV-F
Terms and licenses: Academic/Nonprofit Terms; Industry Terms: Not Available to Industry
How to cite: Cyto_K20 was a gift from Yihong Ye (Addgene plasmid # 133862 ; http://n2t.net/addgene:133862 ; RRID:Addgene_133862)
