[The description below was written by a language model from this plasmid's Addgene catalogue record and pLannotate feature annotations shown in this document.]
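Description:
Cyto_K20 is a mammalian expression plasmid built on the pEGFP-N1 backbone that encodes a cytoplasmic ribosome stalling reporter. It is propagated in E. coli at high copy from a ColE1/pUC-type origin and selected with kanamycin. The Tn5 NeoR/KanR gene is driven by a tandem bacterial (bla) promoter and SV40 enhancer/early promoter and terminated by an HSV TK polyadenylation signal, so the same marker can also provide G418 selection in mammalian cells. An f1 origin is also present. Several short annotated fragments (RSF ori, ble, bGH poly(A), SV40 large T antigen) appear to be backbone remnants or partial matches rather than functional elements.

The payload is one reading-frame arrangement under the CMV immediate early enhancer and promoter, ended by the SV40 poly(A) signal. EGFP comes first, followed by a 3xFLAG epitope. Next is a linker region built from human Sec61β fragments flanking a fragment of chicken villin, and mCherry follows downstream, corresponding to the catalogue's C-terminal RFP tag. An unannotated gap of roughly a hundred bases lies between the last Sec61β fragment and mCherry. The name suggests that this gap holds a run of twenty lysine codons acting as the stalling sequence, but neither the feature table nor the catalogue states this.

In a reporter of this design, ribosomes that read through the whole cassette produce both green and red fluorescence. Stalling before mCherry lowers red signal relative to green, so the ratio of the two reports stalling and the associated quality control. The FLAG tag allows detection of full-length and truncated products. The associated publication concerns ribosome UFMylation and translocation-associated quality control at the endoplasmic reticulum, which suggests that this cytosolic version is a counterpart to ER-targeted reporters.
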