Features (pLannotate 1.2.2; 19 found; start..end, strand, type, name):
      1..53      +  rep_origin     RSF ori (fragment): Plasmids containing the RSF 1030 origin of replication can be propagated in E. coli cells that contain additional plasmids with compatible origins.
    121..424     +  enhancer       CMV enhancer: human cytomegalovirus immediate early enhancer
    425..628     +  promoter       CMV promoter: human cytomegalovirus (CMV) immediate early promoter
    673..1389    +  CDS            EGFP: EGFP is a basic (constitutively fluorescent) green fluorescent protein published in 1996, derived from Aequorea victoria. It is reported to be a rapidly-maturing weak dimer with moderate acid sensitivity.
   1396..1461    +  CDS            3xFLAG: three tandem FLAG® epitope tags, followed by an enterokinase cleavage site
   1471..1509    +  CDS            Sec61β (fragment): human Sec61β subunit of the translocon in the endoplasmic reticulum; SEC61B
   1510..1614    +  CDS            VIL1 (fragment) (sequence withheld): VILI_CHICK - Also known as VIL. Experimental evidence at protein level: Swiss-Prot protein existence level 1. Epithelial cell-specific Ca(2+)-regulated actin-modifying protein that modulates the reorganization of microvillar actin filaments. Plays a role in the actin nucleation, actin filament bundle assembly, actin filament capping and severing. Binds phosphatidylinositol 4,5-bisphosphate (PIP2) and lysophosphatidic acid (LPA); binds LPA with higher affinity than PIP2. Binding to LPA increases its phosphorylation by SRC and inhibits all actin-modifying activities. Binding to PIP2 inhibits act
   1618..1788    +  CDS            Sec61β (fragment): human Sec61β subunit of the translocon in the endoplasmic reticulum; SEC61B
   1902..2609    +  CDS            mCherry: monomeric derivative of DsRed fluorescent protein (Shaner et al., 2004) mammalian codon-optimized
   2636..2720    +  CDS            large T antigen (fragment): large T antigen from SV40 (simian virus 40)
   2743..2864    +  polyA_signal   SV40 poly(A) signal: SV40 polyadenylation signal
   2898..3326    -  rep_origin     f1 ori (sequence partly withheld): f1 bacteriophage origin of replication; arrow indicates direction of (+) strand synthesis
   3353..3457    +  promoter       AmpR promoter: bla
   3459..3816    +  promoter       SV40 promoter: SV40 enhancer and early promoter
   3851..4645    +  CDS            NeoR/KanR: aminoglycoside phosphotransferase from Tn5; aph(3')-II (or nptII); confers resistance to neomycin, kanamycin, and G418 (Geneticin®)
   4666..4818    +  CDS            ble (fragment): BLE_KLEPN - Experimental evidence at protein level: Swiss-Prot protein existence level 1. Binding protein with a strong affinity to the bleomycin family of antibiotics. Binds to CL990; an antimitotic-antibiotic compound. From Klebsiella pneumoniae.
   4877..4924    +  polyA_signal   HSV TK poly(A) signal: herpes simplex virus thymidine kinase polyadenylation signal (Cole and Stacy, 1985)
   5015..5031    -  polyA_signal   bGH poly(A) signal (fragment): bovine growth hormone polyadenylation signal
   5253..5841    +  rep_origin     ori: high-copy-number ColE1/pMB1/pBR322/pUC origin of replication
>Addgene plasmid #133862 | Cyto_K20 | addgene full sequence | sequence record 263635 | Addgene NGS Result
CACATGTTCTTTCCTGCGTTATCCCCTGATTCTGTGGATAACCGTATTACCGCCATGCATTAGTTATTAA
TAGTAATCAATTACGGGGTCATTAGTTCATAGCCCATATATGGAGTTCCGCGTTACATAACTTACGGTAA
ATGGCCCGCCTGGCTGACCGCCCAACGACCCCCGCCCATTGACGTCAATAATGACGTATGTTCCCATAGT
AACGCCAATAGGGACTTTCCATTGACGTCAATGGGTGGAGTATTTACGGTAAACTGCCCACTTGGCAGTA
CATCAAGTGTATCATATGCCAAGTACGCCCCCTATTGACGTCAATGACGGTAAATGGCCCGCCTGGCATT
ATGCCCAGTACATGACCTTATGGGACTTTCCTACTTGGCAGTACATCTACGTATTAGTCATCGCTATTAC
CATGGTGATGCGGTTTTGGCAGTACATCAATGGGCGTGGATAGCGGTTTGACTCACGGGGATTTCCAAGT
CTCCACCCCATTGACGTCAATGGGAGTTTGTTTTGGCACCAAAATCAACGGGACTTTCCAAAATGTCGTA
ACAACTCCGCCCCATTGACGCAAATGGGCGGTAGGCGTGTACGGTGGGAGGTCTATATAAGCAGAGCTGG
TTTAGTGAACCGTCAGATCCGCTAGCGCTACCGGTCGCCACCATGGTGAGCAAGGGCGAGGAGCTGTTCA
CCGGGGTGGTGCCCATCCTGGTCGAGCTGGACGGCGACGTAAACGGCCACAAGTTCAGCGTGTCCGGCGA
GGGCGAGGGCGATGCCACCTACGGCAAGCTGACCCTGAAGTTCATCTGCACCACCGGCAAGCTGCCCGTG
CCCTGGCCCACCCTCGTGACCACCCTGACCTACGGCGTGCAGTGCTTCAGCCGCTACCCCGACCACATGA
AGCAGCACGACTTCTTCAAGTCCGCCATGCCCGAAGGCTACGTCCAGGAGCGCACCATCTTCTTCAAGGA
CGACGGCAACTACAAGACCCGCGCCGAGGTGAAGTTCGAGGGCGACACCCTGGTGAACCGCATCGAGCTG
AAGGGCATCGACTTCAAGGAGGACGGCAACATCCTGGGGCACAAGCTGGAGTACAACTACAACAGCCACA
ACGTCTATATCATGGCCGACAAGCAGAAGAACGGCATCAAGGTGAACTTCAAGATCCGCCACAACATCGA
GGACGGCAGCGTGCAGCTCGCCGACCACTACCAGCAGAACACCCCCATCGGCGACGGCCCCGTGCTGCTG
CCCGACAACCACTACCTGAGCACCCAGTCCGCCCTGAGCAAAGACCCCAACGAGAAGCGCGATCACATGG
TCCTTAAGGAGTTCGTGACCGCCGCCGGGATCACTCTCGGCATGGACGAGCTGTACAAGTCCGGAGACTA
CAAAGACCATGACGGTGATTATAAAGATCATGACATCGATTACAAGGATGACGATGACAAGGCCGGATCT
CCTGGTCCGACCCCCAGTGGCACTAACGTGGGATCCTCA
[105 nt withheld, positions 1510-1614]
GGATCAGGGCGCTCTCCCAGCAAAGCAGTGGCCGCCCGGGCGGCGGGATCCACTGTCCGGCAGAGGAAAA
ATGCCAGCTGTGGGACAAGGAGTGCAGGCCGCACAACCTCGGCAGGCACCGGGGGGATGTGGCGATTCTA
CACAGAAGATTCACCTGGGCTCAAAGTTGGCCCTAGGTCGACCGCCATGGCGACCAAAAAAAAAAAAAAA
AAAAAAAAAAAAAAAAAAAAAAAAAAAAAAAAAAAAAAAAAAAAACCCGGGGGATCCGGTACCGGAAGCG
GACTCGAGGTGAGCAAGGGCGAGGAGGATAACATGGCCATCATCAAGGAGTTCATGCGCTTCAAGGTGCA
CATGGAGGGCTCCGTGAACGGCCACGAGTTCGAGATCGAGGGCGAGGGCGAGGGCCGCCCCTACGAGGGC
ACCCAGACCGCCAAGCTGAAGGTGACCAAGGGTGGCCCCCTGCCCTTCGCCTGGGACATCCTGTCCCCTC
AGTTCATGTACGGCTCCAAGGCCTACGTGAAGCACCCCGCCGACATCCCCGACTACTTGAAGCTGTCCTT
CCCCGAGGGCTTCAAGTGGGAGCGCGTGATGAACTTCGAGGACGGCGGCGTGGTGACCGTGACCCAGGAC
TCCTCCCTGCAGGACGGCGAGTTCATCTACAAGGTGAAGCTGCGCGGCACCAACTTCCCCTCCGACGGCC
CCGTAATGCAGAAGAAGACCATGGGCTGGGAGGCCTCCTCCGAGCGGATGTACCCCGAGGACGGCGCCCT
GAAGGGCGAGATCAAGCAGAGGCTGAAGCTGAAGGACGGCGGCCACTACGACGCTGAGGTCAAGACCACC
TACAAGGCCAAGAAGCCCGTGCAGCTGCCCGGCGCCTACAACGTCAACATCAAGTTGGACATCACCTCCC
ACAACGAGGACTACACCATCGTGGAACAGTACGAACGCGCCGAGGGCCGCCACTCCACCGGCGGCATGGA
CGAGCTGTACAAGTAAACTGGATCCACCGGATCTAGATAACTGATCATAATCAGCCATACCACATTTGTA
GAGGTTTTACTTGCTTTAAAAAACCTCCCACACCTCCCCCTGAACCTGAAACATAAAATGAATGCAATTG
TTGTTGTTAACTTGTTTATTGCAGCTTATAATGGTTACAAATAAAGCAATAGCATCACAAATTTCACAAA
TAAAGCATTTTTTTCACTGCATTCTAGTTGTGGTTTGTCCAAACTCATCAATGTATCTTAACGCGTAAAT
TGTAAGCGTTAATATTTTGTTAAAATTCGCGTTAAATTTTTGTTAAATCAGCTCATTTTTTAACCAATAG
GCCGAAATCGGCAAAATCCCTTATAAATCAAAAGAATAGACCGAGATAGGGT
[37 nt withheld, positions 2997-3033]
AAAGAACGTGGACTCCAACGTCAAAGG
[49 nt withheld, positions 3061-3109]
T
[91 nt withheld, positions 3111-3201]
G
[124 nt withheld, positions 3203-3326]
CAGGTGGCACTTTTCGGGGAAATGTGCGCGGAACCCCTATTTGTTTATTTTTCTAAATACATTCAAATAT
GTATCCGCTCATGAGACAATAACCCTGATAAATGCTTCAATAATATTGAAAAAGGAAGAGTCCTGAGGCG
GAAAGAACCAGCTGTGGAATGTGTGTCAGTTAGGGTGTGGAAAGTCCCCAGGCTCCCCAGCAGGCAGAAG
TATGCAAAGCATGCATCTCAATTAGTCAGCAACCAGGTGTGGAAAGTCCCCAGGCTCCCCAGCAGGCAGA
AGTATGCAAAGCATGCATCTCAATTAGTCAGCAACCATAGTCCCGCCCCTAACTCCGCCCATCCCGCCCC
TAACTCCGCCCAGTTCCGCCCATTCTCCGCCCCATGGCTGACTAATTTTTTTTATTTATGCAGAGGCCGA
GGCCGCCTCGGCCTCTGAGCTATTCCAGAAGTAGTGAGGAGGCTTTTTTGGAGGCCTAGGCTTTTGCAAA
GATCGATCAAGAGACAGGATGAGGATCGTTTCGCATGATTGAACAAGATGGATTGCACGCAGGTTCTCCG
GCCGCTTGGGTGGAGAGGCTATTCGGCTATGACTGGGCACAACAGACAATCGGCTGCTCTGATGCCGCCG
TGTTCCGGCTGTCAGCGCAGGGGCGCCCGGTTCTTTTTGTCAAGACCGACCTGTCCGGTGCCCTGAATGA
ACTGCAAGACGAGGCAGCGCGGCTATCGTGGCTGGCCACGACGGGCGTTCCTTGCGCAGCTGTGCTCGAC
GTTGTCACTGAAGCGGGAAGGGACTGGCTGCTATTGGGCGAAGTGCCGGGGCAGGATCTCCTGTCATCTC
ACCTTGCTCCTGCCGAGAAAGTATCCATCATGGCTGATGCAATGCGGCGGCTGCATACGCTTGATCCGGC
TACCTGCCCATTCGACCACCAAGCGAAACATCGCATCGAGCGAGCACGTACTCGGATGGAAGCCGGTCTT
GTCGATCAGGATGATCTGGACGAAGAGCATCAGGGGCTCGCGCCAGCCGAACTGTTCGCCAGGCTCAAGG
CGAGCATGCCCGACGGCGAGGATCTCGTCGTGACCCATGGCGATGCCTGCTTGCCGAATATCATGGTGGA
AAATGGCCGCTTTTCTGGATTCATCGACTGTGGCCGGCTGGGTGTGGCGGACCGCTATCAGGACATAGCG
TTGGCTACCCGTGATATTGCTGAAGAGCTTGGCGGCGAATGGGCTGACCGCTTCCTCGTGCTTTACGGTA
TCGCCGCTCCCGATTCGCAGCGCATCGCCTTCTATCGCCTTCTTGACGAGTTCTTCTGAGCGGGACTCTG
GGGTTCGAAATGACCGACCAAGCGACGCCCAACCTGCCATCACGAGATTTCGATTCCACCGCCGCCTTCT
ATGAAAGGTTGGGCTTCGGAATCGTTTTCCGGGACGCCGGCTGGATGATCCTCCAGCGCGGGGATCTCAT
GCTGGAGTTCTTCGCCCACCCTAGGGGGAGGCTAACTGAAACACGGAAGGAGACAATACCGGAAGGAACC
CGCGCTATGACGGCAATAAAAAGACAGAATAAAACGCACGGTGTTGGGTCGTTTGTTCATAAACGCGGGG
TTCGGTCCCAGGGCTGGCACTCTGTCGATACCCCACCGAGACCCCATTGGGGCCAATACGCCCGCGTTTC
TTCCTTTTCCCCACCCCACCCCCCAAGTTCGGGTGAAGGCCCAGGGCTCGCAGCCAACGTCGGGGCGGCA
GGCCCTGCCATAGCCTCAGGTTACTCATATATACTTTAGATTGATTTAAAACTTCATTTTTAATTTAAAA
GGATCTAGGTGAAGATCCTTTTTGATAATCTCATGACCAAAATCCCTTAACGTGAGTTTTCGTTCCACTG
AGCGTCAGACCCCGTAGAAAAGATCAAAGGATCTTCTTGAGATCCTTTTTTTCTGCGCGTAATCTGCTGC
TTGCAAACAAAAAAACCACCGCTACCAGCGGTGGTTTGTTTGCCGGATCAAGAGCTACCAACTCTTTTTC
CGAAGGTAACTGGCTTCAGCAGAGCGCAGATACCAAATACTGTTCTTCTAGTGTAGCCGTAGTTAGGCCA
CCACTTCAAGAACTCTGTAGCACCGCCTACATACCTCGCTCTGCTAATCCTGTTACCAGTGGCTGCTGCC
AGTGGCGATAAGTCGTGTCTTACCGGGTTGGACTCAAGACGATAGTTACCGGATAAGGCGCAGCGGTCGG
GCTGAACGGGGGGTTCGTGCACACAGCCCAGCTTGGAGCGAACGACCTACACCGAACTGAGATACCTACA
GCGTGAGCTATGAGAAAGCGCCACGCTTCCCGAAGGGAGAAAGGCGGACAGGTATCCGGTAAGCGGCAGG
GTCGGAACAGGAGAGCGCACGAGGGAGCTTCCAGGGGGAAACGCCTGGTATCTTTATAGTCCTGTCGGGT
TTCGCCACCTCTGACTTGAGCGTCGATTTTTGTGATGCTCGTCAGGGGGGCGGAGCCTATGGAAAAACGC
CAGCAACGCGGCCTTTTTACGGTTCCTGGCCTTTTGCTGGCCTTTTGCT
