>Addgene plasmid #133862 | Cyto_K20 | depositor partial sequence | sequence record 257293 | Cyto_K20 ORF
ATGGTGAGCAAGGGCGAGGAGCTGTTCACCGGGGTGGTGCCCATCCTGGTCGAGCTGGACGGCGACGTAA
ACGGCCACAAGTTCAGCGTGTCCGGCGAGGGCGAGGGCGATGCCACCTACGGCAAGCTGACCCTGAAGTT
CATCTGCACCACCGGCAAGCTGCCCGTGCCCTGGCCCACCCTCGTGACCACCCTGACCTACGGCGTGCAG
TGCTTCAGCCGCTACCCCGACCACATGAAGCAGCACGACTTCTTCAAGTCCGCCATGCCCGAAGGCTACG
TCCAGGAGCGCACCATCTTCTTCAAGGACGACGGCAACTACAAGACCCGCGCCGAGGTGAAGTTCGAGGG
CGACACCCTGGTGAACCGCATCGAGCTGAAGGGCATCGACTTCAAGGAGGACGGCAACATCCTGGGGCAC
AAGCTGGAGTACAACTACAACAGCCACAACGTCTATATCATGGCCGACAAGCAGAAGAACGGCATCAAGG
TGAACTTCAAGATCCGCCACAACATCGAGGACGGCAGCGTGCAGCTCGCCGACCACTACCAGCAGAACAC
CCCCATCGGCGACGGCCCCGTGCTGCTGCCCGACAACCACTACCTGAGCACCCAGTCCGCCCTGAGCAAA
GACCCCAACGAGAAGCGCGATCACATGGTCCTTAAGGAGTTCGTGACCGCCGCCGGGATCACTCTCGGCA
TGGACGAGCTGTACAAGTCCGGAGACTACAAAGACCATGACGGTGATTATAAAGATCATGACATCGATTA
CAAGGATGACGATGACAAGGCCGGATCTCCTGGTCCGACCCCCAGTGGCACTAACGTGGGATCCTCA
[105 nt withheld, positions 838-942]
GGATCAGGGCGCTCTCCCAGCAAAGCAGTGGCCGCCCGGGCGGCGGGATCCACTGTCCGGCAGAGGAAAA
ATGCCAGCTGTGGGACAAGGAGTGCAGGCCGCACAACCTCGGCAGGCACCGGGGGGATGTGGCGATTCTA
CACAGAAGATTCACCTGGGCTCAAAGTTGGCCCTAGGTCGACCGCCATGGCGACCAAAAAAAAAAAAAAA
AAAAAAAAAAAAAAAAAAAAAAAAAAAAAAAAAAAAAAAAAAAAACCCGGGGGATCCGGTACCGGAAGCG
GACTCGAGGTGAGCAAGGGCGAGGAGGATAACATGGCCATCATCAAGGAGTTCATGCGCTTCAAGGTGCA
CATGGAGGGCTCCGTGAACGGCCACGAGTTCGAGATCGAGGGCGAGGGCGAGGGCCGCCCCTACGAGGGC
ACCCAGACCGCCAAGCTGAAGGTGACCAAGGGTGGCCCCCTGCCCTTCGCCTGGGACATCCTGTCCCCTC
AGTTCATGTACGGCTCCAAGGCCTACGTGAAGCACCCCGCCGACATCCCCGACTACTTGAAGCTGTCCTT
CCCCGAGGGCTTCAAGTGGGAGCGCGTGATGAACTTCGAGGACGGCGGCGTGGTGACCGTGACCCAGGAC
TCCTCCCTGCAGGACGGCGAGTTCATCTACAAGGTGAAGCTGCGCGGCACCAACTTCCCCTCCGACGGCC
CCGTAATGCAGAAGAAGACCATGGGCTGGGAGGCCTCCTCCGAGCGGATGTACCCCGAGGACGGCGCCCT
GAAGGGCGAGATCAAGCAGAGGCTGAAGCTGAAGGACGGCGGCCACTACGACGCTGAGGTCAAGACCACC
TACAAGGCCAAGAAGCCCGTGCAGCTGCCCGGCGCCTACAACGTCAACATCAAGTTGGACATCACCTCCC
ACAACGAGGACTACACCATCGTGGAACAGTACGAACGCGCCGAGGGCCGCCACTCCACCGGCGGCATGGA
CGAGCTGTACAAGTAA
